>Addgene plasmid #44063 | pTF265 (pFA6a-PSc-6xGly-12xHis-His3MX) | depositor full sequence | sequence record 61668 | pTF265 (pFA6a-PSc-6xGly-12xHis-His3MX) sequence 4147 bps
CATTGGAAAACGTTCTTCGGGGCGAAAACTCTCAAGGATCTTACCGCTGTTGAGATCCAGTTCGATGTAA
CCCACTCGTGCACCCAACTGATCTTCAGCATCTTTTACTTTCACCAGCGTTTCTGGGTGAGCAAAAACAG
GAAGGCAAAATGCCGCAAAAAAGGGAATAAGGGCGACACGGAAATGTTGAATACTCATACTCTTCCTTTT
TCAATATTATTGAAGCATTTATCAGGGTTATTGTCTCATGAGCGGATACATATTTGAATGTATTTAGAAA
AATAAACAAATAGGGGTTCCGCGCACATTTCCCCGAAAAGTGCCACCTGACGTCTAAGAAACCATTATTA
TCATGACATTAACCTATAAAAATAGGCGTATCACGAGGCCCTTTCGTCTCGCGCGTTTCGGTGATGACGG
TGAAAACCTCTGACACATGCAGCTCCCGGAGACGGTCACAGCTTGTCTGTAAGCGGATGCCGGGAGCAGA
CAAGCCCGTCAGGGCGCGTCAGCGGGTGTTGGCGGGTGTCGGGGCTGGCTTAACTATGCGGCATCAGAGC
AGATTGTACTGAGAGTGCACCATATGGACATATTGTCGTTAGAACGCGGCTACAATTAATACATAACCTT
ATGTATCATACACATACGATTTAGGTGACACTATAGAACGCGGCCGCCAGCTGAAGCTTCGTACGCTGCA
GGTCGACGGATCCCCGGGTTAATTAACTTGGAAGTATTGTTCCAAGGTCCAGGTGGAGGCGGTGGAGGCT
CTAGACATCACCACCATCATCACCACCATCATCATCACCATTGACTCGAGGCGCGCCACTTCTAAATAAG
CGAATTTCTTATGATTTATGATTTTTATTATTAAATAAGTTATAAAAAAAATAAGTGTATACAAATTTTA
AAGTGACTCTTAGGTTTTAAAACGAAAATTCTTATTCTTGAGTAACTCTTTCCTGTAGGTCAGGTTGCTT
TCTCAGGTATAGTATGAGGTCGCTCTTATTGACCACACCTCTACCGGCAGATCCGCTAGGGATAACAGGG
TAATATAGATCTGTTTAGCTTGCCTCGTCCCCGCCGGGTCACCCGGCCAGCGACATGGAGGCCCAGAATA
CCCTCCTTGACAGTCTTGACGTGCGCAGCTCAGGGGCATGATGTGACTGTCGCCCGTACATTTAGCCCAT
ACATCCCCATGTATAATCATTTGCATCCATACATTTTGATGGCCGCACGGCGCGAAGCAAAAATTACGGC
TCCTCGCTGCAGACCTGCGAGCAGGGAAACGCTCCCCTCACAGACGCGTTGAATTGTCCCCACGCCGCGC
CCCTGTAGAGAAATATAAAAGGTTAGGATTTGCCACTGAGGTTCTTCTTTCATATACTTCCTTTTAAAAT
CTTGCTAGGATACAGTTCTCACATCACATCCGAACATAAACAACCATGGCAGAACCAGCCCAAAAAAAGC
AAAAACAAACTGTTCAGGAGCGCAAGGCGTTTATCTCCCGTATCACTAATGAAACTAAAATTCAAATCGC
TATTTCGCTGAATGGTGGTTATATTCAAATAAAAGATTCGATTCTTCCTGCAAAGAAGGATGACGATGTA
GCTTCCCAAGCTACTCAGTCACAGGTCATCGATATTCACACAGGTGTTGGCTTTTTGGATCATATGATCC
ATGCGTTGGCAAAACACTCTGGTTGGTCTCTTATTGTTGAATGTATCGGTGACCTGCACATTGACGATCA
CCATACTACCGAAGATTGCGGTATCGCATTAGGGCAAGCGTTCAAAGAAGCAATGGGTGCTGTCCGTGGT
GTAAAAAGATTCGGTACTGGGTTCGCACCATTGGATGAGGCGCTATCACGTGCCGTAGTCGATTTATCTA
ATAGACCATTTGCTGTAATCGACCTTGGATTGAAGAGAGAGATGATTGGTGATTTATCCACTGAAATGAT
TCCACACTTTTTGGAAAGTTTCGCGGAGGCGGCCAGAATTACTTTGCATGTTGATTGTCTGAGAGGTTTC
AACGATCACCACAGAAGTGAGAGTGCGTTCAAGGCTTTGGCTGTTGCCATAAGAGAAGCTATTTCTAGCA
ATGGCACCAATGACGTTCCCTCAACCAAAGGTGTTTTGATGTGAAGTACTGACAATAAAAAGATTCTTGT
TTTCAAGAACTTGTCATTTGTATAGTTTTTTTATATTGTAGTTGTTCTATTTTAATCAAATGTTAGCGTG
ATTTATATTTTTTTTCGCCTCGACATCATCTGCCCAGATGCGAAGTTAAGTGCGCAGAAAGTAATATCAT
GCGTCAATCGTATGTGAATGCTGGTCGCTATACTGCTGTCGATTCGATACTAACGCCGCCATCCAGTTTA
AACGAGCTCGAATTCATCGATGATATCAGATCCACTAGTGGCCTATGCGGCCGCGGATCTGCCGGTCTCC
CTATAGTGAGTCGTATTAATTTCGATAAGCCAGGTTAACCTGCATTAATGAATCGGCCAACGCGCGGGGA
GAGGCGGTTTGCGTATTGGGCGCTCTTCCGCTTCCTCGCTCACTGACTCGCTGCGCTCGGTCGTTCGGCT
GCGGCGAGCGGTATCAGCTCACTCAAAGGCGGTAATACGGTTATCCACAGAATCAGGGGATAACGCAGGA
AAGAACATGTGAGCAAAAGGCCAGCAAAAGGCCAGGAACCGTAAAAAGGCCGCGTTGCTGGCGTTTTTCC
ATAGGCTCCGCCCCCCTGACGAGCATCACAAAAATCGACGCTCAAGTCAGAGGTGGCGAAACCCGACAGG
ACTATAAAGATACCAGGCGTTTCCCCCTGGAAGCTCCCTCGTGCGCTCTCCTGTTCCGACCCTGCCGCTT
ACCGGATACCTGTCCGCCTTTCTCCCTTCGGGAAGCGTGGCGCTTTCTCAATGCTCACGCTGTAGGTATC
TCAGTTCGGTGTAGGTCGTTCGCTCCAAGCTGGGCTGTGTGCACGAACCCCCCGTTCAGCCCGACCGCTG
CGCCTTATCCGGTAACTATCGTCTTGAGTCCAACCCGGTAAGACACGACTTATCGCCACTGGCAGCAGCC
ACTGGTAACAGGATTAGCAGAGCGAGGTATGTAGGCGGTGCTACAGAGTTCTTGAAGTGGTGGCCTAACT
ACGGCTACACTAGAAGGACAGTATTTGGTATCTGCGCTCTGCTGAAGCCAGTTACCTTCGGAAAAAGAGT
TGGTAGCTCTTGATCCGGCAAACAAACCACCGCTGGTAGCGGTGGTTTTTTTGTTTGCAAGCAGCAGATT
ACGCGCAGAAAAAAAGGATCTCAAGAAGATCCTTTGATCTTTTCTACGGGGTCTGACGCTCAGTGGAACG
AAAACTCACGTTAAGGGATTTTGGTCATGAGATTATCAAAAAGGATCTTCACCTAGATCCTTTTAAATTA
AAAATGAAGTTTTAAATCAATCTAAAGTATATATGAGTAAACTTGGTCTGACAGTTACCAATGCTTAATC
AGTGAGGCACCTATCTCAGCGATCTGTCTATTTCGTTCATCCATAGTTGCCTGACTCCCCGTCGTGTAGA
TAACTACGATACGGGAGGGCTTACCATCTGGCCCCAGTGCTGCAATGATACCGCGAGACCCACGCTCACC
GGCTCCAGATTTATCAGCAATAAACCAGCCAGCCGGAAGGGCCGAGCGCAGAAGTGGTCCTGCAACTTTA
TCCGCCTCCATCCAGTCTATTAATTGTTGCCGGGAAGCTAGAGTAAGTAGTTCGCCAGTTAATAGTTTGC
GCAACGTTGTTGCCATTGCTACAGGCATCGTGGTGTCACGCTCGTCGTTTGGTATGGCTTCATTCAGCTC
CGGTTCCCAACGATCAAGGCGAGTTACATGATCCCCCATGTTGTGCAAAAAAGCGGTTAGCTCCTTCGGT
CCTCCGATCGTTGTCAGAAGTAAGTTGGCCGCAGTGTTATCACTCATGGTTATGGCAGCACTGCATAATT
CTCTTACTGTCATGCCATCCGTAAGATGCTTTTCTGTGACTGGTGAGTACTCAACCAAGTCATTCTGAGA
ATAGTGTATGCGGCGACCGAGTTGCTCTTGCCCGGCGTCAATACGGGATAATACCGCGCCACATAGCAGA
ACTTTAAAAGTGCTCAT
Features (pLannotate 1.2.2; 12 found; start..end, strand, type, name):
    199..303     -  promoter       AmpR promoter: bla
    398..433     +  CDS            rop (fragment): Rop protein, which maintains plasmids at low copy number; rop
    535..586     +  misc_feature   bom (fragment): basis of mobility region from pBR322
    649..667     +  promoter       SP6 promoter: promoter for bacteriophage SP6 RNA polymerase
    840..1027    +  terminator     ADH1 terminator: S. cerevisiae ADH1; transcription terminator for the S. cerevisiae alcohol dehydrogenase 1 (ADH1) gene
   1102..1445    +  promoter       TEF promoter: Ashbya gossypii TEF promoter
   1488..2141    +  CDS            HIS3: HIS7_YEAST - Experimental evidence at protein level: Swiss-Prot protein existence level 1. From Saccharomyces cerevisiae (strain ATCC 204508 / S288c) (Baker's yeast).
   2148..2345    +  terminator     TEF terminator: Ashbya gossypii TEF terminator
   2450..2468    -  promoter       T7 promoter: promoter for bacteriophage T7 RNA polymerase
   2490..2543    -  CDS            lacI (fragment): lac repressor; lacI; The lac repressor binds to the lac operator to inhibit transcription in E. coli. This inhibition can be relieved by adding lactose or isopropyl-β-D-thiogalactopyranoside (IPTG).
   2726..3314    -  rep_origin     ori: high-copy-number ColE1/pMB1/pBR322/pUC origin of replication
   3485..198     -  CDS            AmpR (across the origin): β-lactamase; bla; confers resistance to ampicillin, carbenicillin, and related antibiotics
