[The description below was written by a language model from this plasmid's Addgene catalogue record and pLannotate feature annotations shown in this document.]
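Description:
pTF265 (pFA6a-PSc-6xGly-12xHis-His3MX) is a template plasmid of the pFA6a family used for PCR-based C-terminal tagging of genes at their chromosomal loci in budding yeast. It is not meant to replicate in yeast. It is maintained in E. coli through a high-copy ColE1/pUC-type origin and an ampicillin resistance gene (β-lactamase with its own promoter), and it carries no insert, being catalogued as an empty backbone of about 4.1 kb. It was derived from pFA6a-6xGLY-3xFLAG-HIS3MX6 by replacing the 6xGly/3xFLAG segment with a PreScission protease site, a six-glycine linker and a 12xHis tag.

The functional module lies between flanking SP6 and T7 promoters, which here serve mainly as sequencing primer sites. It begins with the protease site, linker and His tag; these short elements are not called in the automated feature table but fall in the gap between the SP6 promoter and the ADH1 terminator. The S. cerevisiae ADH1 transcription terminator follows, and then the His3MX cassette, in which a HIS3-type marker gene is driven by the Ashbya gossypii TEF promoter and closed by the TEF terminator, allowing selection for histidine prototrophy. Small rop, bom and lacI fragments are backbone remnants.

In use, the module is amplified with primers carrying about 50 nucleotides of homology to the target, and the linear product integrates by homologous recombination in frame at the 3′ end of a chosen ORF. The tagged protein can then be captured through the His tag and released from the matrix by PreScission cleavage. The plasmid belongs to a set of 36 combining TEV or PreScission sites, various tags and three markers, designed so that complexes carrying two different tags can be purified in two successive steps.
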