Addgene plasmid #44063: pTF265 (pFA6a-PSc-6xGly-12xHis-His3MX)
Purpose: (Empty Backbone)
Depositing lab: Tim Formosa. Depositing organization: University of Utah.
Backbone
  Vector backbone: pFA6a-6xGLY-3xFLAG-HIS3MX6 (Addgene plasmid #20753)
  Backbone manufacturer: Mark Hochstrasser lab (Yale Univeristy, New Haven, CT) (PMID: 19243080)
  Backbone size (bp): 4142
  Modifications to backbone: 6xGly/3xFlag replaced with PSc/6xGly/12xHis
  Vector type: PCR-based yeast C-terminal tagging
  Selectable markers: HIS3
  Tag / fusion protein: PreScission protease site (C terminal on backbone); 6xGly linker (C terminal on backbone); 12xHis tag (C terminal on backbone); ADH1 transcription terminator (C terminal on backbone); His3MX casette (C terminal on backbone)
Growth in bacteria
  Bacterial resistance: Ampicillin, 100 μg/mL
  Growth temperature: 37°C
  Growth strain: DH5alpha
  Copy number: Unknown
Gene/Insert
  Cloning method: Ligation Independent Cloning
  Sequencing primers: 5′ Sp6; 3′ T7
Resource information
  A portion of this plasmid was derived from a plasmid made by: Backbone pFA6a-6xGLY-3xFLAG-HIS3MX6 from Mark Hochstrasser lab (Yale Univeristy, New Haven, CT) via Addgene (Plasmid no. 20753)
Terms and licenses: Academic/Nonprofit Terms; Industry Terms: Not Available to Industry
Depositor comments: The depositing lab has constructed and deposited here 36 plasmids that can be used to generate linear PCR products to fuse to the 3' end of an ORF in the yeast genome and add (TEV or PreScission protease site) - 6X Gly linker - (12X His, 2X Strep, 3X FLAG, Protein A, or V5) - ADH1 transcription terminator - (KanMX, HphMX, or His3MX). Six plasmids (Addgene plasmids 44062, 44068, 44074, 44080, 44086, and 44092) have no epitope/purification tag and so can be used to add an alternate tag by standard cloning into unique XhoI-KpnI-XbaI sites, if desired. The other 30 plasmids are all of the possible combinations of the protease site - tag - marker options listed above. After fusion, the modified protein can then be followed with the epitope or purified using the tag and released from the matrix with the protease site. The constructs were designed with one of two different protease sites to allow a complex with two different tags to be purified in two successive steps, using each protease to release the complex from each purification matrix. The schematic diagram (see attached above) represents the format of the constructs and shows the proper scheme for producing the desired PCR products (see also below). If only epitope tagging is needed, the upstream primer can be adjusted to skip the protease site (see example below). Construction: DS5421 (pFA6a-6xGLY-3XFLAG-HIS3MX6 (Addgene Plasmid #20753), DS5422 (pFA6a-6xGLY-3XFLAG-KanMX) (Addgene Plasmid #20754), or DS5423 (pFA6a-6xGLY-3XFLAG-HphMX) (Addgene Plasmid #20755) (corresponding to each selection marker) was digested with AscI and PacI to release 3XFlag and replace it with TEV or PreScision sites followed by 6xGly and an XhoI-KpnI-XbaI linker. Affinity tags were constructed by PCR or by annealing oligos to fit into the XhoI-XbaI gap. This includes 12xHis, 2xStrep II, 3xFLAG, PrtA (2 repeats as found in pBS1479), and V5. Each tag was inserted into each base vector, making 30 templates with all combinations of protease site, tag, and selectable marker. PCR amplification: These two primers (along with 50 nt of homology to the targets at the 5' ends) will amplify the desired product from any of the constructs (the reading frame for P1 is important – alternating codons bracketed). P1 5’-(homology)...[CGA]CGG[ATC]CCC[GGG]TTA[ATT]AAC-3’ P2 5’-(homology)...GATATCATCGATGAATTCGAGCTCGTTT-3’ If only epitope tagging is needed, the upstream primer can be adjusted to skip the protease site. As an example, for the V5-tag-containing constructs, usage of the following primer (5’-(homology)... GGTGGAGGCTCTAGAGGTAAGCCAATTCCA-3’) in place of P1 will omit the protease cleavage site and add only 3xGly and V5 (GGGSR-V5-Stop).
How to cite: pTF265 (pFA6a-PSc-6xGly-12xHis-His3MX) was a gift from Tim Formosa (Addgene plasmid # 44063 ; http://n2t.net/addgene:44063 ; RRID:Addgene_44063)
