>Addgene plasmid #44063 | pTF265 (pFA6a-PSc-6xGly-12xHis-His3MX) | addgene partial sequence | sequence record 62060 | Sp6 5'-ATTTAGGTGACACTATAG-3'
GCTGCAGGTCGACGGATCCCCGGGTTAATTAACTTGGAAGTATTGTTCCAAGGTCCAGGTGGAGGCGGTG
GAGGCTCTAGACATCACCACCATCATCACCACCATCATCATCACCATTGACTCGAGGCGCGCCACTTCTA
AATAAGCGAATTTCTTATGATTTATGATTTTTATTATTAAATAAGTTATAAAAAAAATAAGTGTATACAA
ATTTTAAAGTGACTCTTAGGTTTTAAAACGAAAATTCTTATTCTTGAGTAACTCTTTCCTGTAGGTCAGG
TTGCTTTCTCAGGTATAGTATGAGGTCGCTCTTATTGACCACACCTCTACCGGCAGATCCGCTAGGGATA
ACAGGGTAATATAGATCTGTTTAGCTTGCCTCGTCCCCGCCGGGTCACCCGGCCAGCGACATGGAGGCCC
AGAATACCCTCCTTGACAGTCTTGACGTGCGCAGCTCAGGGGCATGATGTGACTGTCGCCCGTACATTTA
GCCCATACATCCCCATGTATAATCATTTGCATCCATACATTTTGATGGCCGCACGGCGCGAAGCAAAAAT
TACGGCTCCTCGCTGCAGACCTGCGAGCAGGGAAACGCTCCCCTCACAGACGCGTTGAATTGTCCCCACG
CCGCGCCCCTGTAGAGAAATATAAAAGGTTAGGATTTGCCACTGAGGTTCTTCTTTCATATACTTCCTTT
TAAAATCTTGCTAGGATACAGTTCTCACATCACATCCGAACATAAACAACCATGGCAGAACCAGCCCAAA
AAAAGCAAAAACAAACTGTTCAGGAGCGCAAGGCGTTTATCTCCCGTATCACTAATGAAACTAAAATTCA
AATCGCTATTTCGCTGAATGGTGGTTATATTCAAATAAAAGATTCGATTCTTCCTGCAAAGAAGGATGAC
GATGTAGCTTCCCA
